Addgene plasmid #8720: pKT0174
Depositing lab: Kurt Thorn. Depositing organization: Harvard University. Publication: Optimized cassettes for fluorescent protein tagging in Saccharomyces cerevisiae. Sheff MA, Thorn KS. Yeast 2004 Jun;21(8):661-70. 10.1002/yea.1130 PubMed 15197731.
Backbone
  Vector backbone: pFA6a-link
  Backbone size w/o insert (bp): 4900
  Vector type: Yeast Expression
  Selectable markers: URA3 ; Candida albicans
Growth in bacteria
  Bacterial resistance: Ampicillin, 100 μg/mL
  Growth temperature: 37°C
  Growth strain: DH5alpha
  Copy number: Unknown
Gene/Insert
  Gene/Insert name: yECFP (alt names: Codon-optimized GFP variant; pKT174 (pFA6a–link–yECFP–CaURA3))
  Mutation: yEGFP with F64L, S65T, Y66W, N144I, M153T, V163A
  Tag / fusion protein: Codon optimized linker (N terminal on backbone)
  Cloning method: Restriction Enzyme; 5′ cloning site PacI (not destroyed); 3′ cloning site AscI (not destroyed)
  Sequencing primers: 5′ SP6
Terms and licenses: Academic/Nonprofit Terms; Industry Terms: Not Available to Industry
Depositor comments: Full name of this plasmid is pFA6a-link-yECFP-CaURA3. yECFP is created by mutagenesis from a codon-optimized green fluorescent protein - yEGFP1 (Cormack et al. 1997). This yEGFP variant is cloned into pDH5, replacing YFP. An codon-optimized linker was added into the yEGFP variant to improve expression level. C. albicans URA3 (CaURA3) was introduced by subcloning the BglII/SacI fragment of pAG60 (Goldstein et al., 1999) into the plasmid, in place of SpHIS5. Note that yECFP in this plasmid contains N144I mutation relative to yEGFP. The associated publication mentions a N146I mutation, but N146 is present in the yECFP in this plasmid. The yeast GFP used to create this plasmid contained a point mutation M233I that is present in all GFP variants derived from this original yEGFP. The mutation had no effect on fluorescence (see associated publication for more details).
How to cite: pKT0174 was a gift from Kurt Thorn (Addgene plasmid # 8720 ; http://n2t.net/addgene:8720 ; RRID:Addgene_8720)
