[The description below was written by a language model from this plasmid's Addgene catalogue record and pLannotate feature annotations shown in this document.]
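Description:
pKT0174, whose full name is pFA6a-link-yECFP-CaURA3, is a 4.9 kb yeast tagging cassette plasmid built on the pFA6a-link backbone. It is catalogued as a yeast expression vector, but the feature table shows no yeast replication origin and no promoter upstream of the fluorescent protein. This fits its role as a template for fluorescent protein tagging in Saccharomyces cerevisiae rather than as a self-maintaining expression plasmid. In E. coli it is propagated through a high-copy ColE1/pUC-type origin and selected with ampicillin via the β-lactamase gene. Small rop, bom and lacI fragments are backbone remnants, and SP6 and T7 promoters flank the cassette region.

The payload begins with a codon-optimized linker fused to the N terminus of yECFP, a cyan variant made by mutagenesis of yeast codon-optimized yEGFP (F64L, S65T, Y66W, N144I, M153T, V163A). The automated annotation labels this reading frame as yeGFP because of that ancestry. The depositor notes that the plasmid carries N144I rather than the N146I named in the associated publication, and that an inherited M233I change is present but does not affect fluorescence. The coding sequence lies between retained PacI and AscI sites and, across the origin of the circular map, is followed by the S. cerevisiae ADH1 terminator. Downstream is the selectable marker, Candida albicans URA3, driven by the Ashbya gossypii TEF promoter and closed by the TEF terminator. The annotation tool matched this marker to the S. cerevisiae homologue, but the record states it is CaURA3, subcloned in place of the earlier SpHIS5 marker. The linker–yECFP–terminator–marker module suits in-frame C-terminal tagging of chromosomal genes, with uracil prototrophy selecting for integrants.
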