Features (pLannotate 1.2.2; 13 found; start..end, strand, type, name):
     19..206     +  terminator     ADH1 terminator: S. cerevisiae ADH1; transcription terminator for the S. cerevisiae alcohol dehydrogenase 1 (ADH1) gene
    281..624     +  promoter       TEF promoter: Ashbya gossypii TEF promoter
    643..1431    +  CDS            URA3: PYRF_YEAST - Experimental evidence at protein level: Swiss-Prot protein existence level 1. From Saccharomyces cerevisiae (strain ATCC 204508 / S288c) (Baker's yeast).
   1443..1640    +  terminator     TEF terminator: Ashbya gossypii TEF terminator
   1748..1766    -  promoter       T7 promoter: promoter for bacteriophage T7 RNA polymerase
   1788..1841    -  CDS            lacI (fragment): lac repressor; lacI; The lac repressor binds to the lac operator to inhibit transcription in E. coli. This inhibition can be relieved by adding lactose or isopropyl-β-D-thiogalactopyranoside (IPTG).
   2024..2612    -  rep_origin     ori: high-copy-number ColE1/pMB1/pBR322/pUC origin of replication
   2783..3643    -  CDS            AmpR: β-lactamase; bla; confers resistance to ampicillin, carbenicillin, and related antibiotics
   3644..3748    -  promoter       AmpR promoter: bla
   3843..3878    +  CDS            rop (fragment): Rop protein, which maintains plasmids at low copy number; rop
   3980..4031    +  misc_feature   bom (fragment): basis of mobility region from pBR322
   4094..4112    +  promoter       SP6 promoter: promoter for bacteriophage SP6 RNA polymerase
   4182..4898    +  CDS            yeGFP: yeast-enhanced green fluorescent protein codons optimized for translation in S. cerevisiae and C. albicans
>Addgene plasmid #8720 | pKT0174 | depositor full sequence | sequence record 6733 | Author sequence
CGCGCCACTTCTAAATAAGCGAATTTCTTATGATTTATGATTTTTATTATTAAATAAGTTATAAAAAAAA
TAAGTGTATACAAATTTTAAAGTGACTCTTAGGTTTTAAAACGAAAATTCTTATTCTTGAGTAACTCTTT
CCTGTAGGTCAGGTTGCTTTCTCAGGTATAGTATGAGGTCGCTCTTATTGACCACACCTCTACCGGCAGA
TCCGCTAGGGATAACAGGGTAATATAGATCTGTTTAGCTTGCCTCGTCCCCGCCGGGTCACCCGGCCAGC
GACATGGAGGCCCAGAATACCCTCCTTGACAGTCTTGACGTGCGCAGCTCAGGGGCATGATGTGACTGTC
GCCCGTACATTTAGCCCATACATCCCCATGTATAATCATTTGCATCCATACATTTTGATGGCCGCACGGC
GCGAAGCAAAAATTACGGCTCCTCGCTGCAGACCTGCGAGCAGGGAAACGCTCCCCTCACAGACGCGTTG
AATTGTCCCCACGCCGCGCCCCTGTAGAGAAATATAAAAGGTTAGGATTTGCCACTGAGGTTCTTCTTTC
ATATACTTCCTTTTAAAATCTTGCTAGGATACAGTTCTCACATCACATCCGAACATAAACAACCATGACA
GTCAACACTAAGACCTATAGTGAGAGAGCAGAAACTCATGCCTCACCAGTAGCACAGCGATTATTTCGAT
TAATGGAACTGAAGAAAACCAATTTATGTGCATCAATTGACGTTGATACCACTAAGGAATTCCTTGAATT
AATTGATAAATTAGGTCCTTATGTATGCTTAATCAAGACTCATATTGATATAATCAATGATTTTTCCTAT
GAATCCACTATTGAACCATTATTAGAACTTTCACGTAAACATCAATTTATGATTTTTGAAGATAGAAAAT
TTGCTGATATTGGTAATACCGTAAAGAAACAATATATTGGTGGAGTTTATAAAATTAGTAGTTGGGCAGA
TATTACCAATGCTCATGGTGTCACTGGGAATGGAGTGGTTGAAGGATTAAAACAGGGAGCTAAAGAAACC
ACCACCAACCAAGAGCCAAGAGGGTTATTGATGTTAGCTGAATTATCATCAGTGGGATCATTAGCATATG
GAGAATATTCTCAAAAAACTGTTGAAATTGCTAAATCCGATAAGGAATTTGTTATTGGATTTATTGCCCA
ACGTGATATGGGTGGCCAAGAAGAAGGATTTGATTGGCTTATTATGACACCTGGAGTTGGATTAGATGAT
AAAGGTGATGGATTAGGACAACAATATAGAACTGTTGATGAAGTTGTTAGCACTGGAACTGATATTATCA
TTGTTGGTAGAGGATTGTTTGGTAAAGGAAGAGATCCAGATATTGAAGGTAAAAGGTATAGAAATGCTGG
TTGGAATGCTTATTTGAAAAAGACTGGCCAATTATAATCAGTACTGACAATAAAAAGATTCTTGTTTTCA
AGAACTTGTCATTTGTATAGTTTTTTTATATTGTAGTTGTTCTATTTTAATCAAATGTTAGCGTGATTTA
TATTTTTTTTCGCCTCGACATCATCTGCCCAGATGCGAAGTTAAGTGCGCAGAAAGTAATATCATGCGTC
AATCGTATGTGAATGCTGGTCGCTATACTGCTGTCGATTCGATACTAACGCCGCCATCCAGTGTCGAAAA
CGAGCTCGAATTCATCGATGATATCAGATCCACTAGTGGCCTATGCGGCCGCGGATCTGCCGGTCTCCCT
ATAGTGAGTCGTATTAATTTCGATAAGCCAGGTTAACCTGCATTAATGAATCGGCCAACGCGCGGGGAGA
GGCGGTTTGCGTATTGGGCGCTCTTCCGCTTCCTCGCTCACTGACTCGCTGCGCTCGGTCGTTCGGCTGC
GGCGAGCGGTATCAGCTCACTCAAAGGCGGTAATACGGTTATCCACAGAATCAGGGGATAACGCAGGAAA
GAACATGTGAGCAAAAGGCCAGCAAAAGGCCAGGAACCGTAAAAAGGCCGCGTTGCTGGCGTTTTTCCAT
AGGCTCCGCCCCCCTGACGAGCATCACAAAAATCGACGCTCAAGTCAGAGGTGGCGAAACCCGACAGGAC
TATAAAGATACCAGGCGTTTCCCCCTGGAAGCTCCCTCGTGCGCTCTCCTGTTCCGACCCTGCCGCTTAC
CGGATACCTGTCCGCCTTTCTCCCTTCGGGAAGCGTGGCGCTTTCTCAATGCTCACGCTGTAGGTATCTC
AGTTCGGTGTAGGTCGTTCGCTCCAAGCTGGGCTGTGTGCACGAACCCCCCGTTCAGCCCGACCGCTGCG
CCTTATCCGGTAACTATCGTCTTGAGTCCAACCCGGTAAGACACGACTTATCGCCACTGGCAGCAGCCAC
TGGTAACAGGATTAGCAGAGCGAGGTATGTAGGCGGTGCTACAGAGTTCTTGAAGTGGTGGCCTAACTAC
GGCTACACTAGAAGGACAGTATTTGGTATCTGCGCTCTGCTGAAGCCAGTTACCTTCGGAAAAAGAGTTG
GTAGCTCTTGATCCGGCAAACAAACCACCGCTGGTAGCGGTGGTTTTTTTGTTTGCAAGCAGCAGATTAC
GCGCAGAAAAAAAGGATCTCAAGAAGATCCTTTGATCTTTTCTACGGGGTCTGACGCTCAGTGGAACGAA
AACTCACGTTAAGGGATTTTGGTCATGAGATTATCAAAAAGGATCTTCACCTAGATCCTTTTAAATTAAA
AATGAAGTTTTAAATCAATCTAAAGTATATATGAGTAAACTTGGTCTGACAGTTACCAATGCTTAATCAG
TGAGGCACCTATCTCAGCGATCTGTCTATTTCGTTCATCCATAGTTGCCTGACTCCCCGTCGTGTAGATA
ACTACGATACGGGAGGGCTTACCATCTGGCCCCAGTGCTGCAATGATACCGCGAGACCCACGCTCACCGG
CTCCAGATTTATCAGCAATAAACCAGCCAGCCGGAAGGGCCGAGCGCAGAAGTGGTCCTGCAACTTTATC
CGCCTCCATCCAGTCTATTAATTGTTGCCGGGAAGCTAGAGTAAGTAGTTCGCCAGTTAATAGTTTGCGC
AACGTTGTTGCCATTGCTACAGGCATCGTGGTGTCACGCTCGTCGTTTGGTATGGCTTCATTCAGCTCCG
GTTCCCAACGATCAAGGCGAGTTACATGATCCCCCATGTTGTGCAAAAAAGCGGTTAGCTCCTTCGGTCC
TCCGATCGTTGTCAGAAGTAAGTTGGCCGCAGTGTTATCACTCATGGTTATGGCAGCACTGCATAATTCT
CTTACTGTCATGCCATCCGTAAGATGCTTTTCTGTGACTGGTGAGTACTCAACCAAGTCATTCTGAGAAT
AGTGTATGCGGCGACCGAGTTGCTCTTGCCCGGCGTCAATACGGGATAATACCGCGCCACATAGCAGAAC
TTTAAAAGTGCTCATCATTGGAAAACGTTCTTCGGGGCGAAAACTCTCAAGGATCTTACCGCTGTTGAGA
TCCAGTTCGATGTAACCCACTCGTGCACCCAACTGATCTTCAGCATCTTTTACTTTCACCAGCGTTTCTG
GGTGAGCAAAAACAGGAAGGCAAAATGCCGCAAAAAAGGGAATAAGGGCGACACGGAAATGTTGAATACT
CATACTCTTCCTTTTTCAATATTATTGAAGCATTTATCAGGGTTATTGTCTCATGAGCGGATACATATTT
GAATGTATTTAGAAAAATAAACAAATAGGGGTTCCGCGCACATTTCCCCGAAAAGTGCCACCTGACGTCT
AAGAAACCATTATTATCATGACATTAACCTATAAAAATAGGCGTATCACGAGGCCCTTTCGTCTCGCGCG
TTTCGGTGATGACGGTGAAAACCTCTGACACATGCAGCTCCCGGAGACGGTCACAGCTTGTCTGTAAGCG
GATGCCGGGAGCAGACAAGCCCGTCAGGGCGCGTCAGCGGGTGTTGGCGGGTGTCGGGGCTGGCTTAACT
ATGCGGCATCAGAGCAGATTGTACTGAGAGTGCACCATATGGACATATTGTCGTTAGAACGCGGCTACAA
TTAATACATAACCTTATGTATCATACACATACGATTTAGGTGACACTATAGAACGCGGCCGCCAGCTGAA
GCTTCGTACGCTGCAGGTCGACGGATCGGTGACGGTGCTGGTTTAATTAACATGTCTAAAGGTGAAGAAT
TATTCACTGGTGTTGTCCCAATTTTGGTTGAATTAGATGGTGATGTTAATGGTCACAAATTTTCTGTCTC
CGGTGAAGGTGAAGGTGATGCTACTTACGGTAAATTGACCTTAAAATTTATTTGTACTACTGGTAAATTG
CCAGTTCCATGGCCAACCTTAGTCACTACTTTAACTTGGGGTGTTCAATGTTTTTCTAGATACCCAGATC
ATATGAAACAACATGACTTTTTCAAGTCTGCCATGCCAGAAGGTTATGTTCAAGAAAGAACTATTTTTTT
CAAAGATGACGGTAACTACAAGACCAGAGCTGAAGTCAAGTTTGAAGGTGATACCTTAGTTAATAGAATC
GAATTAAAAGGTATTGATTTTAAAGAAGATGGTAACATTTTAGGTCACAAATTGGAATACATTTATAACT
CTCACAATGTTTACATCACTGCTGACAAACAAAAGAATGGTATCAAAGCTAACTTCAAAATTAGACACAA
CATTGAAGATGGTTCTGTTCAATTAGCTGACCATTATCAACAAAATACTCCAATTGGTGATGGTCCAGTC
TTGTTACCAGACAACCATTACTTATCCACTCAATCTGCCTTATCCAAAGATCCAAACGAAAAGAGAGACC
ACATGGTCTTGTTAGAATTTGTTACTGCTGCTGGTATTACCCATGGTATGGATGAATTGTACAAATAAGG
