>Addgene plasmid #8720 | pKT0174 | addgene partial sequence | sequence record 17180 | 8720 with pHybLex_rev
TAAAATCATAAATCATAAGAAATTCGCTTATTTAGAAGTGGCGCGCCTTATTTGTACAATTCATCAATAC
CATGGGTAATACCAGCAGCAGTAACAAATTCTAACAAGACCATGTGGTCTCTCTTTTCGTTTGGATCTTT
GGATAAGGCAGATTGAGTGGATAAGTAATGGTTGTCTGGTAACAAGACTGGACCATCACCAATTGGAGTA
TTTTGTTGATAATGGTCAGCTAATTGAACAGAACCATCTTCAATGTTGTGTCTAATTTTGAAGTTAGCTT
TGATACCATTCTTTTGTTTGTCAGCAGTGATGTAAACATTGTGAGAGTTATAAATGTATTCCAATTTGTG
ACCTAAAATGTTACCATCTTCTTTAAAATCAATACCTTTTAATTCGATTCTATTAACTAAGGTATCACCT
TCAAACTTGACTTCAGCTCTGGTCTTGTAGTTACCGTCATCTTTGAAAAAAATAGTTCTTTCTTGAACAT
AACCTTCTGGCATGGCAGACTTGAAAAAGTCATGTTGTTTCATATGATCTGGGTATCTAGAAAAACATTG
AACACCCCAAGTTAAAGTAGTGACTAAGGTTGGCCATGGAACTGGCAATTTACCAGTAGTACAAATAAAT
TTTAAGGTCAATTTACCGTAAGTAGCATCACCTTCACCTTCACCGGAGACAGAAAATTTGTGACCATTAA
CATCACCATCTAATTCAACCAAAATTGGGACAACACCAGTGAATAATTCTTCACCTTTAGACATGTTAAT
TAAACCAGCACCGTCACCGATCCGTCGACCTGCAGCGTACG
